Addgene plasmid #67504: pBSK
Purpose: Express the tRNALys scaffold
Depositing lab: Luc Ponchon. Depositing organization: Université Paris Cité. Publication: A generic protocol for the expression and purification of recombinant RNA in Escherichia coli using a tRNA scaffold. Ponchon L, Beauvais G, Nonin-Lecomte S, Dardel F. Nat Protoc. 2009;4(6):947-59. doi: 10.1038/nprot.2009.67. Epub 2009 May 28. PubMed 19478810.
Backbone
  Vector backbone: pBSTNAV
  Backbone size w/o insert (bp): 3019
  Total vector size (bp): 3080
  Vector type: Bacterial Expression
Growth in bacteria
  Bacterial resistance: Ampicillin, 100 μg/mL
  Growth temperature: 37°C
  Growth strain: XL1 Blue
  Copy number: Unknown
Gene/Insert
  Gene/Insert name: modified tRNALys human
  Species: H. sapiens (human)
  Insert size (bp): 74
  Promoter: lpp
  Cloning method: Restriction Enzyme; 5′ cloning site PstI (unknown if destroyed); 3′ cloning site EcoRI (unknown if destroyed)
  Sequencing primers: 5′ M13F; 3′ M13R
Terms and licenses: Academic/Nonprofit Terms; Industry Terms: Not Available to Industry
How to cite: pBSK was a gift from Luc Ponchon (Addgene plasmid # 67504 ; http://n2t.net/addgene:67504 ; RRID:Addgene_67504)
