[The description below was written by a language model from this plasmid's Addgene catalogue record.]
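Description:
pBSK is a small bacterial expression plasmid of about 3.1 kb, built on the pBSTNAV backbone and designed to produce a tRNA scaffold RNA in Escherichia coli rather than a protein. It is maintained under ampicillin selection. The record gives no feature table, so the origin of replication is not stated and the copy number is listed as unknown. Any transcription terminator is likewise not described.

The insert is a 74 bp modified version of human tRNALys, cloned by restriction digestion between PstI and EcoRI sites. It is transcribed from the lpp promoter, which derives from the E. coli lipoprotein gene and is generally used as a strong constitutive bacterial promoter. The insert can be sequenced from flanking M13 forward and reverse primer sites. The record does not specify what modifications were made to the tRNA.

The stated purpose is to express the tRNALys scaffold, in the context of a generic approach for producing and purifying recombinant RNA in E. coli. In this strategy an RNA of interest is embedded within a tRNA framework. The chimeric transcript then adopts a tRNA-like fold, is handled by the cell much like an endogenous tRNA, and accumulates stably instead of being degraded. pBSK therefore serves as the lysine-tRNA scaffold vector for this approach, either as a recipient for RNA sequences to be expressed in vivo or as a scaffold-only control. The record does not say which cloning sites within the scaffold would be used to insert a target RNA.
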