>Addgene plasmid #67504 | pBSK | depositor partial sequence | sequence record 120578 | M13F
TCANATAAAAAACTTTGTGTAATACTTGTAACGCTGAATTCGCCCGGATAGCTCAGTCGGTAGAGCAGCG
GCCGATATCCGCGGGTCCAGGGTTCAAGTCCCTGTTCGGGCGCCACTGCAGATCCTTAGCGAAAGCTAAG
GATTTTTTTTAAGCTTGATGGGGGCTTAGGATCCGGAGCTCCAAGCTTTAGCTCCAATTCGCCCTATAGT
GAGTCGTATTACAATTCACTGGCCGTCGTTTTACAACGTCGTGACTGGGAAAACCCTGGCGTTACCCAAC
TTAATCGCCTTGCAGCACATCCCCCTTTCGCCAGCTGGCGTAATAGCGAAGAGGCCCGCACCGATCGCCC
TTCCCAACAGTTGCGCAGCCTGAATGGCGAATGGGACGCGCCCTGTAGCG
