>Addgene plasmid #67504 | pBSK | addgene partial sequence | sequence record 123608 | M13-Rev 5'-CAGGAAACAGCTATGACC-3'
AAGCTGGTACCGGGCCCCCCCTCGAGGTCGCCCCATCAAAAAAATATTCTCAACATAAAAAACTTTGTGT
AATACTTGTAACGCTGAATTCGCCCGGATAGCTCAGTCGGTAGAGCAGCGGCCGATATCCGCGGGTCCAG
GGTTCAAGTCCCTGTTCGGGCGCCACTGCAGATCCTTAGCGAAAGCTAAGGATTTTTTTTAAGCTTGATG
GGGGCTTAGGATCCGGAGCTCCAAGCTTTAGCTCCAATTCGCCCTATAGTGAGTCGTATTACAATTCACT
GGCCGTCGTTTTACAACGTCGTGACTGGGAAAACCCTGGCGTTACCCAACTTAATCGCCTTGCAGCACAT
CCCCCTTTCGCCAGCTGGCGTAATAGCGAAGAGGCCCGCACCGATCGCCCTTCCCAACAGTTGCGCAGCC
TGAATGGCGAATGGG
[124 nt withheld, positions 436-559]
C
[91 nt withheld, positions 561-651]
A
[49 nt withheld, positions 653-701]
CCTTTGACGTTGGA
