>Addgene plasmid #67504 | pBSK | addgene partial sequence | sequence record 123609 | M13-F20 5'-TGTAAAACGACGGCCAGT-3'
TGGAGCTAAAGCTTGGAGCTCCGGATCCTAAGCCCCCATCAAGCTTAAAAAAAATCCTTAGCTTTCGCTA
AGGATCTGCAGTGGCGCCCGAACAGGGACTTGAACCCTGGACCCGCGGATATCGGCCGCTGCTCTACCGA
CTGAGCTATCCGGGCGAATTCAGCGTTACAAGTATTACACAAAGTTTTTTATGTTGAGAATATTTTTTTG
ATGGGGCGACCTCGAGGGGGGGCCCGGTACCAGCTTTTGTTCCCTTTAGTGAGGGTTAATTTCGAGCTTG
GCGTAATCATGGTCATAGCTGTTTCCTGTGTGAAATTGTTATCCGCTCACAATTCCACACAACATACGAG
CCGGAAGCATAAAGTGTAAAGCCTGGGGTGCCTAATGAGTGAGCTAACTCACATTAATTGCGTTGCGCTC
ACTGCCCGCTTTCCAGTCGGGAAACCTGTCGTGCCAGCTGCATTAATGAATCGGCCAACGCGCGGGGAGA
GGCGGTTTGCGTATTGGGCGCTCTTCCGCTTCCTCGCTCACTGACTCGCTGCGCTCGGTCGTTCGGCTGC
GGCGAGCGGTATCAGCTCACTCAAAGGCGGTAATACGGTTATCCACAGAATCAGGGGATAACGCAGGAAA
GAACATGTGAGCAAAAGGCCAGCAAAAGGCCAGGAACCGTAAAAAGGCCGCGTTGCTGGCGTTTTTCCAT
AGGCTCCGCCCCCCTGACGAGCATCACAAAAATCGACGCTCAAGTCAGAGGTGGCGAAACCCGACAGGAC
TATAAAGATACCAGGCGTTTCCCCCTGGAAGCTCCCTCGTGCGCTCTCCTGTTCCGACCCTGCCGCTTAC
CGGATACCTGTCCGCCTTTCTCCCTTCGGGAAGCGTGGCGCTTTCTCATAGCTCACGCTGTAGGTATCTC
AGTTCGGT
